>Addgene plasmid #76311 | HK2 gRNA (BRDN0001162355) | addgene full sequence | sequence record 185596 | Addgene Assembled Sequence
CCCGGGTGCAAAGATGGATAAAGTTTTAAACAGAGAGGAATCTTTGCAGCTAATGGACCTTCTAGGTCTT
GAAAGGAGTGGGAATTGGCTCCGGTGCCCGTCAGTGGGCAGAGCGCACATCGCCCACAGTCCCCGAGAAG
TTGGGGGGAGGGGTCGGCAATTGATCCGGTGCCTAGAGAAGGTGGCGCGGGGTAAACTGGGAAAGTGATG
TCGTGTACTGGCTCCGCCTTTTTCCCGAGGGTGGGGGAGAACCGTATATAAGTGCAGTAGTCGCCGTGAA
CGTTCTTTTTCGCAACGGGTTTGCCGCCAGAACACAGGTAAGTGCCGTGTGTGGTTCCCGCGGGCCTGGC
CTCTTTACGGGTTATGGCCCTTGCGTGCCTTGAATTACTTCCACCTGGCTGCAGTACGTGATTCTTGATC
CCGAGCTTCGGGTTGGAAGTGGGTGGGAGAGTTCGAGGCCTTGCGCTTAAGGAGCCCCTTCGCCTCGTGC
TTGAGTTGAGGCCTGGCCTGGGCGCTGGGGCCGCCGCGTGCGAATCTGGTGGCACCTTCGCGCCTGTCTC
GCTGCTTTCGATAAGTCTCTAGCCATTTAAAATTTTTGATGACCTGCTGCGACGCTTTTTTTCTGGCAAG
ATAGTCTTGTAAATGCGGGCCAAGATCTGCACACTGGTATTTCGGTTTTTGGGGCCGCGGGCGGCGACGG
GGCCCGTGCGTCCCAGCGCACATGTTCGGCGAGGCGGGGCCTGCGAGCGCGGCCACCGAGAATCGGACGG
GGGTAGTCTCAAGCTGGCCGGCCTGCTCTGGTGCCTGGCCTCGCGCCGCCGTGTATCGCCCCGCCCTGGG
CGGCAAGGCTGGCCCGGTCGGCACCAGTTGCGTGAGCGGAAAGATGGCCGCTTCCCGGCCCTGCTGCAGG
GAGCTCAAAATGGAGGACGCGGCGCTCGGGAGAGCGGGCGGGTGAGTCACCCACACAAAGGAAAAGGGCC
TTTCCGTCCTCAGCCGTCGCTTCATGTGACTCCACGGAGTACCGGGCGCCGTCCAGGCACCTCGATTAGT
TCTCGAGCTTTTGGAGTACGTCGTCTTTAGGTTGGGGGGAGGGGTTTTATGCGATGGAGTTTCCCCACAC
TGAGTGGGTGGAGACTGAAGTTAGGCCAGCTTGGCACTTGATGTAATTCTCCTTGGAATTTGCCCTTTTT
GAGTTTGGATCTTGGTTCATTCTCAAGCCTCAGACAGTGGTTCAAAGTTTTTTTCTTCCATTTCAGGTGT
CGTGACGTACGGCCACCATGACCGAGTACAAGCCCACGGTGCGCCTCGCCACCCGCGACGACGTCCCCAG
GGCCGTACGCACCCTCGCCGCCGCGTTCGCCGACTACCCCGCCACGCGCCACACCGTCGATCCGGACCGC
CACATCGAGCGGGTCACCGAGCTGCAAGAACTCTTCCTCACGCGCGTCGGGCTCGACATCGGCAAGGTGT
GGGTCGCGGACGACGGCGCCGCCGTGGCGGTCTGGACCACGCCGGAGAGCGTCGAAGCGGGGGCGGTGTT
CGCCGAGATCGGCCCGCGCATGGCCGAGTTGAGCGGTTCCCGGCTGGCCGCGCAGCAACAGATGGAAGGC
CTCCTGGCGCCGCACCGGCCCAAGGAGCCCGCGTGGTTCCTGGCCACCGTCGGAGTCTCGCCCGACCACC
AGGGCAAGGGTCTGGGCAGCGCCGTCGTGCTCCCCGGAGTGGAGGCGGCCGAGCGCGCCGGGGTGCCCGC
CTTCCTGGAGACCTCCGCGCCCCGCAACCTCCCCTTCTACGAGCGGCTCGGCTTCACCGTCACCGCCGAC
GTCGAGGTGCCCGAAGGACCGCGCACCTGGTGCATGACCCGCAAGCCCGGTGCCTGAACGCGTTAAGTCG
ACAATCAACCTCTGGATTACAAAATTTGTGAAAGATTGACTGGTATTCTTAACTATGTTGCTCCTTTTAC
GCTATGTGGATACGCTGCTTTAATGCCTTTGTATCATGCTATTGCTTCCCGTATGGCTTTCATTTTCTCC
TCCTTGTATAAATCCTGGTTGCTGTCTCTTTATGAGGAGTTGTGGCCCGTTGTCAGGCAACGTGGCGTGG
TGTGCACTGTGTTTGCTGACGCAACCCCCACTGGTTGGGGCATTGCCACCACCTGTCAGCTCCTTTCCGG
GACTTTCGCTTTCCCCCTCCCTATTGCCACGGCGGAACTCATCGCCGCCTGCCTTGCCCGCTGCTGGACA
GGGGCTCGGCTGTTGGGCACTGACAATTCCGTGGTGTTGTCGGGGAAATCATCGTCCTTTCCTTGGCTGC
TCGCCTGTGTTGCCACCTGGATTCTGCGCGGGACGTCCTTCTGCTACGTCCCTTCGGCCCTCAATCCAGC
GGACCTTCCTTCCCGCGGCCTGCTGCCGGCTCTGCGGCCTCTTCCGCGTCTTCGCCTTCGCCCTCAGACG
AGTCGGATCTCCCTTTGGGCCGCCTCCCCGCGTCGACTTTAAGACCAATGACTTACAAGGCAGCTGTAGA
TCTTAGCCACTTTTTAAAAGAAAAGGGGGGACTGGAAGGGCTAATTCACTCCCAACGAAGACAAGATCTG
CTTTTTGCTTGTACTGGGTCTCTCTGGTTAGACCAGATCTGAGCCTGGGAGCTCTCTGGCTAACTAGGGA
ACCCACTGCTTAAGCCTCAATAAAGCTTGCCTTGAGTGCTTCAAGTAGTGTGTGCCCGTCTGTTGTGTGA
CTCTGGTAACTAGAGATCCCTCAGACCCTTTTAGTCAGTGTGGAAAATCTCTAGCAGTACGTATAGTAGT
TCATGTCATCTTATTATTCAGTATTTATAACTTGCAAAGAAATGAATATCAGAGAGTGAGAGGAACTTGT
TTATTGCAGCTTATAATGGTTACAAATAAAGCAATAGCATCACAAATTTCACAAATAAAGCATTTTTTTC
ACTGCATTCTAGTTGTGGTTTGTCCAAACTCATCAATGTATCTTATCATGTCTGGCTCTAGCTATCCCGC
CCCTAACTCCGCCCATCCCGCCCCTAACTCCGCCCAGTTCCGCCCATTCTCCGCCCCATGGCTGACTAAT
TTTTTTTATTTATGCAGAGGCCGAGGCCGCCTCGGCCTCTGAGCTATTCCAGAAGTAGTGAGGAGGCTTT
TTTGGAGGCCTAGGGACGTACCCAATTCGCCCTATAGTGAGTCGTATTACGCGCGCTCACTGGCCGTCGT
TTTACAACGTCGTGACTGGGAAAACCCTGGCGTTACCCAACTTAATCGCCTTGCAGCACATCCCCCTTTC
GCCAGCTGGCGTAATAGCGAAGAGGCCCGCACCGATCGCCCTTCCCAACAGTTGCGCAGCCTGAATGGCG
AATGGG
[124 nt withheld, positions 3367-3490]
C
[91 nt withheld, positions 3492-3582]
A
[49 nt withheld, positions 3584-3632]
CCTTTGACGTTGGAGTCCACGTTCTTT
[37 nt withheld, positions 3660-3696]
ACCCTATCTCGGTCTATTCTTTTGATTTATAAGGGATTTTGCCGATTTCGGCCTATTGGTTAAAAAATGA
GCTGATTTAACAAAAATTTAACGCGAATTTTAACAAAATATTAACGCTTACAATTTAGGTGGCACTTTTC
GGGGAAATGTGCGCGGAACCCCTATTTGTTTATTTTTCTAAATACATTCAAATATGTATCCGCTCATGAG
ACAATAACCCTGATAAATGCTTCAATAATATTGAAAAAGGAAGAGTATGAGTATTCAACATTTCCGTGTC
GCCCTTATTCCCTTTTTTGCGGCATTTTGCCTTCCTGTTTTTGCTCACCCAGAAACGCTGGTGAAAGTAA
AAGATGCTGAAGATCAGTTGGGTGCACGAGTGGGTTACATCGAACTGGATCTCAACAGCGGTAAGATCCT
TGAGAGTTTTCGCCCCGAAGAACGTTTTCCAATGATGAGCACTTTTAAAGTTCTGCTATGTGGCGCGGTA
TTATCCCGTATTGACGCCGGGCAAGAGCAACTCGGTCGCCGCATACACTATTCTCAGAATGACTTGGTTG
AGTACTCACCAGTCACAGAAAAGCATCTTACGGATGGCATGACAGTAAGAGAATTATGCAGTGCTGCCAT
AACCATGAGTGATAACACTGCGGCCAACTTACTTCTGACAACGATCGGAGGACCGAAGGAGCTAACCGCT
TTTTTGCACAACATGGGGGATCATGTAACTCGCCTTGATCGTTGGGAACCGGAGCTGAATGAAGCCATAC
CAAACGACGAGCGTGACACCACGATGCCTGTAGCAATGGCAACAACGTTGCGCAAACTATTAACTGGCGA
ACTACTTACTCTAGCTTCCCGGCAACAATTAATAGACTGGATGGAGGCGGATAAAGTTGCAGGACCACTT
CTGCGCTCGGCCCTTCCGGCTGGCTGGTTTATTGCTGATAAATCTGGAGCCGGTGAGCGTGGGTCTCGCG
GTATCATTGCAGCACTGGGGCCAGATGGTAAGCCCTCCCGTATCGTAGTTATCTACACGACGGGGAGTCA
GGCAACTATGGATGAACGAAATAGACAGATCGCTGAGATAGGTGCCTCACTGATTAAGCATTGGTAACTG
TCAGACCAAGTTTACTCATATATACTTTAGATTGATTTAAAACTTCATTTTTAATTTAAAAGGATCTAGG
TGAAGATCCTTTTTGATAATCTCATGACCAAAATCCCTTAACGTGAGTTTTCGTTCCACTGAGCGTCAGA
CCCCGTAGAAAAGATCAAAGGATCTTCTTGAGATCCTTTTTTTCTGCGCGTAATCTGCTGCTTGCAAACA
AAAAAACCACCGCTACCAGCGGTGGTTTGTTTGCCGGATCAAGAGCTACCAACTCTTTTTCCGAAGGTAA
CTGGCTTCAGCAGAGCGCAGATACCAAATACTGTTCTTCTAGTGTAGCCGTAGTTAGGCCACCACTTCAA
GAACTCTGTAGCACCGCCTACATACCTCGCTCTGCTAATCCTGTTACCAGTGGCTGCTGCCAGTGGCGAT
AAGTCGTGTCTTACCGGGTTGGACTCAAGACGATAGTTACCGGATAAGGCGCAGCGGTCGGGCTGAACGG
GGGGTTCGTGCACACAGCCCAGCTTGGAGCGAACGACCTACACCGAACTGAGATACCTACAGCGTGAGCT
ATGAGAAAGCGCCACGCTTCCCGAAGGGAGAAAGGCGGACAGGTATCCGGTAAGCGGCAGGGTCGGAACA
GGAGAGCGCACGAGGGAGCTTCCAGGGGGAAACGCCTGGTATCTTTATAGTCCTGTCGGGTTTCGCCACC
TCTGACTTGAGCGTCGATTTTTGTGATGCTCGTCAGGGGGGCGGAGCCTATGGAAAAACGCCAGCAACGC
GGCCTTTTTACGGTTCCTGGCCTTTTGCTGGCCTTTTGCTCACATGTTCTTTCCTGCGTTATCCCCTGAT
TCTGTGGATAACCGTATTACCGCCTTTGAGTGAGCTGATACCGCTCGCCGCAGCCGAACGACCGAGCGCA
GCGAGTCAGTGAGCGAGGAAGCGGAAGAGCGCCCAATACGCAAACCGCCTCTCCCCGCGCGTTGGCCGAT
TCATTAATGCAGCTGGCACGACAGGTTTCCCGACTGGAAAGCGGGCAGTGAGCGCAACGCAATTAATGTG
AGTTAGCTCACTCATTAGGCACCCCAGGCTTTACACTTTATGCTTCCGGCTCGTATGTTGTGTGGAATTG
TGAGCGGATAACAATTTCACACAGGAAACAGCTATGACCATGATTACGCCAAGCGCGCAATTAACCCTCA
CTAAAGGGAACAAAAGCTGGAGCTGCAAGCTTAATGTAGTCTTATGCAATACTCTTGTAGTCTTGCAACA
TGGTAACGATGAGTTAGCAACATGCCTTACAAGGAGAGAAAAAGCACCGTGCATGCCGATTGGTGGAAGT
AAGGTGGTACGATCGTGCCTTATTAGGAAGGCAACAGACGGGTCTGACATGGATTGGACGAACCACTGAA
TTGCCGCATTGCAGAGATATTGTATTTAAGTGCCTAGCTCGATACATAAACGGGTCTCTCTGGTTAGACC
AGATCTGAGCCTGGGAGCTCTCTGGCTAACTAGGGAACCCACTGCTTAAGCCTCAATAAAGCTTGCCTTG
AGTGCTTCAAGTAGTGTGTGCCCGTCTGTTGTGTGACTCTGGTAACTAGAGATCCCTCAGACCCTTTTAG
TCAGTGTGGAAAATCTCTAGCAGTGGCGCCCGAACAGGGACTTGAAAGCGAAAGGGAAACCAGAGGAGCT
CTCTCGACGCAGGACTCGGCTTGCTGAAGCGCGCACGGCAAGAGGCGAGGGGCGGCGACTGGTGAGTACG
CCAAAAATTTTGACTAGCGGAGGCTAGAAGGAGAGAGATGGGTGCGAGAGCGTCAGTATTAAGCGGGGGA
GAATTAGATCGCGATGGGAAAAAATTCGGTTAAGGCCAGGGGGAAAGAAAAAATATAAATTAAAACATAT
AGTATGGGCAAGCAGGGAGCTAGAACGATTCGCAGTTAATCCTGGCCTGTTAGAAACATCAGAAGGCTGT
AGACAAATACTGGGACAGCTACAACCATCCCTTCAGACAGGATCAGAAGAACTTAGATCATTATATAATA
CAGTAGCAACCCTCTATTGTGTGCATCAAAGGATAGAGATAAAAGACACCAAGGAAGCTTTAGACAAGAT
AGAGGAAGAGCAAAACAAAAGTAAGACCACCGCACAGCAAGCGGCCGCTGATCTTCAGACCTGGAGGAGG
AGATATGAGGGACAATTGGAGAAGTGAATTATATAAATATAAAGTAGTAAAAATTGAACCATTAGGAGTA
GCACCCACCAAGGCAAAGAGAAGAGTGGTGCAGAGAGAAAAAAGAGCAGTGGGAATAGGAGCTTTGTTCC
TTGGGTTCTTGGGAGCAGCAGGAAGCACTATGGGCGCAGCGTCAATGACGCTGACGGTACAGGCCAGACA
ATTATTGTCTGGTATAGTGCAGCAGCAGAACAATTTGCTGAGGGCTATTGAGGCGCAACAGCATCTGTTG
CAACTCACAGTCTGGGGCATCAAGCAGCTCCAGGCAAGAATCCTGGCTGTGGAAAGATACCTAAAGGATC
AACAGCTCCTGGGGATTTGGGGTTGCTCTGGAAAACTCATTTGCACCACTGCTGTGCCTTGGAATGCTAG
TTGGAGTAATAAATCTCTGGAACAGATTTGGAATCACACGACCTGGATGGAGTGGGACAGAGAAATTAAC
AATTACACAAGCTTAATACACTCCTTAATTGAAGAATCGCAAAACCAGCAAGAAAAGAATGAACAAGAAT
TATTGGAATTAGATAAATGGGCAAGTTTGTGGAATTGGTTTAACATAACAAATTGGCTGTGGTATATAAA
ATTATTCATAATGATAGTAGGAGGCTTGGTAGGTTTAAGAATAGTTTTTGCTGTACTTTCTATAGTGAAT
AGAGTTAGGCAGGGATATTCACCATTATCGTTTCAGACCCACCTCCCAACCCCGAGGGGACCCAGAGAGG
GCCTATTTCCCATGATTCCTTCATATTTGCATATACGATACAAGGCTGTTAGAGAGATAATTAGAATTAA
TTTGACTGTAAACACAAAGATATTAGTACAAAATACGTGACGTAGAAAGTAATAATTTCTTGGGTAGTTT
GCAGTTTTAAAATTATGTTTTAAAATGGACTATCATATGCTTACCGTAACTTGAAAGTATTTCGATTTCT
TGGCTTTATATATCTTGTGGAAAGGACGAAACACCGGCGGACTTCCTCGAGTACATGTTTTAGAGCTAGA
AATAGCAAGTTAAAATAAGGCTAGTCCGTTATCAACTTGAAAAAGTGGCACCGAGTCGGTGCTTTTTTAA
GCTTGGCGTAACTAGATCTTGAGACAAATGGCAGTATTCATCCACAATTTTAAAAGAAAAGGGGGGATTG
GGGGGTACAGTGCAGGGGAAAGAATAGTAGACATAATAGCAACAGACATACAAACTAAAGAATTACAAAA
ACAAATTACAAAAATTCAAAATTTTCGGGTTTATTACAGGGACAGCAGAGATCCACTTTGGCGCCGGCTC
GAGGGGG
Features (pLannotate 1.2.2; 29 found; start..end, strand, type, name):
     14..80      +  CDS            small t antigen (fragment): SV40 (simian virus 40) small t antigen
    106..317     +  promoter       EF-1α core promoter: core promoter for human elongation factor EF-1α
    318..1256    +  intron         EF-1α intron A: intron upstream of the start codon of human EF-1α
   1278..1877    +  CDS            PuroR (fragment): puromycin N-acetyltransferase; pac from Streptomyces; confers resistance to puromycin
   1893..2481    +  misc_feature   WPRE: woodchuck hepatitis virus posttranscriptional regulatory element
   2532..2551    +  misc_feature   cPPT/CTS (fragment): central polypurine tract and central termination sequence of HIV-1
   2553..2786    +  LTR            3' LTR (ΔU3): self-inactivating 3' long terminal repeat (LTR) from HIV-1
   2864..2985    +  polyA_signal   SV40 poly(A) signal: SV40 polyadenylation signal
   3025..3160    +  rep_origin     SV40 ori: SV40 origin of replication
   3181..3199    -  promoter       T7 promoter: promoter for bacteriophage T7 RNA polymerase
   3207..3362    +  CDS            lacZα (fragment): LacZα fragment of β-galactosidase; lacZ fragment
   3367..3795    +  rep_origin     f1 ori (sequence partly withheld): f1 bacteriophage origin of replication; arrow indicates direction of (+) strand synthesis
   3848..3952    +  promoter       AmpR promoter: bla
   3953..4813    +  CDS            AmpR: β-lactamase; bla; confers resistance to ampicillin, carbenicillin, and related antibiotics
   4984..5572    +  rep_origin     ori: high-copy-number ColE1/pMB1/pBR322/pUC origin of replication
   5755..5847    +  CDS            lacI (fragment): lac repressor; lacI; The lac repressor binds to the lac operator to inhibit transcription in E. coli. This inhibition can be relieved by adding lactose or isopropyl-β-D-thiogalactopyranoside (IPTG).
   5860..5881    +  protein_bind   CAP binding site: CAP binding activates transcription in the presence of cAMP. E. coli catabolite activator protein
   5896..5926    +  promoter       lac promoter: promoter for the E. coli lac operon
   5934..5950    +  protein_bind   lac operator: The lac repressor binds to the lac operator to inhibit transcription in E. coli. This inhibition can be relieved by adding lactose or isopropyl-β-D-thiogalactopyranoside (IPTG). lac repressor encoded by lacI
   5995..6013    +  promoter       T3 promoter: promoter for bacteriophage T3 RNA polymerase
   6041..6267    +  promoter       RSV promoter: Rous sarcoma virus enhancer/promoter
   6268..6448    +  LTR            5' LTR (truncated): truncated 5' long terminal repeat (LTR) from HIV-1
   6495..6620    +  misc_feature   HIV-1 Ψ: packaging signal of human immunodeficiency virus type 1
   6604..6967    +  CDS            HIV-1 gag (fragment): gag protein from human immunodeficiency virus 1; gag
   7113..7346    +  misc_feature   RRE: The Rev response element (RRE) of HIV-1 allows for Rev-dependent mRNA export from the nucleus to the cytoplasm.
   7723..7749    +  CDS            Rev (fragment): human immunodeficiency virus 1 (HIV-1) Rev protein; rev; enhances nuclear export of unspliced and incompletely spliced viral mRNAs
   7753..7993    +  promoter       U6 promoter: RNA polymerase III promoter for human U6 snRNA
   8023..8098    +  misc_RNA       gRNA scaffold: guide RNA scaffold for the Streptococcus pyogenes CRISPR/Cas9 system
   8154..8271    +  misc_feature   cPPT/CTS: central polypurine tract and central termination sequence of HIV-1
