[The description below was written by a language model from this plasmid's Addgene catalogue record and pLannotate feature annotations shown in this document.]
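Description:
HK2 gRNA (BRDN0001162355) is a third-generation lentiviral guide RNA plasmid built on the lentiGuide-Puro backbone and designed to target human HK2 (hexokinase 2), with the guide designed against the gene's RefSeq transcript. It is propagated in E. coli as a high-copy plasmid through a ColE1/pUC-type origin and selected with ampicillin via the β-lactamase gene. The backbone also carries an f1 origin, an SV40 origin and poly(A) signal, and remnants of lac and phage promoter elements from the parental cloning vector.

The lentiviral transfer cassette begins with an RSV promoter fused to a truncated HIV-1 5' LTR, which makes genomic RNA production Tat-independent. This is followed by the Ψ packaging signal with a partial gag sequence and the Rev response element for nuclear export of the unspliced genome. Downstream, a human U6 RNA polymerase III promoter drives the HK2-specific spacer joined to the Streptococcus pyogenes Cas9 guide RNA scaffold. A cPPT/CTS element, which aids nuclear import of the provirus, sits between this unit and an EF-1α promoter with its intron A, which expresses puromycin N-acetyltransferase for selection of transduced mammalian cells. A WPRE enhances transcript expression, and the ΔU3 self-inactivating 3' LTR disables LTR promoter activity after integration.

The plasmid does not encode Cas9, so it must be used with a separate Cas9 vector or in cells that already express the nuclease. It belongs to a set of human kinome-targeting guides generated with optimized sgRNA design rules, and it is suited to CRISPR knockout of HK2 in human cells.
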