Addgene plasmid #76311: HK2 gRNA (BRDN0001162355)
Purpose: 3rd generation lentiviral gRNA plasmid targeting human HK2
Depositing lab: John Doench & David Root. Depositing organization: Broad Institute. Publication: Optimized sgRNA design to maximize activity and minimize off-target effects of CRISPR-Cas9. Doench JG, Fusi N, Sullender M, Hegde M, Vaimberg EW, Donovan KF, Smith I, Tothova Z, Wilen C, Orchard R, Virgin HW, Listgarten J, Root DE. Nat Biotechnol. 2016 Jan 18. doi: 10.1038/nbt.3437. PubMed 26780180.
Backbone
  Vector backbone: lentiGuide-Puro
  Backbone manufacturer: Zhang Lab (Addgene plasmid # 52963)
  Vector type: Mammalian Expression, Lentiviral, CRISPR
  Selectable markers: Puromycin
Growth in bacteria
  Bacterial resistance: Ampicillin, 100 μg/mL
  Growth temperature: 37°C
  Growth strain: DH5alpha
  Copy number: High Copy
Gene/Insert
  Gene/Insert name: HK2 (alt names: HK2; NM_000189.4)
  gRNA/shRNA sequence: GCGGACTTCCTCGAGTACAT
  Species: H. sapiens (human)
  Promoter: hU6
  Cloning method: Unknown
  Sequencing primers: 5′ U6-F; 3′ pS2-R
Terms and licenses: Academic/Nonprofit Terms; Industry Terms: Not Available to Industry
Depositor comments: The gRNA was designed to target the following Genbank reference sequence(s): NM_000189.4. Note that this plasmid does NOT contain Cas9. It should be used in conjunction with lentiCas9-Blast (Addgene #52962) or otherwise with cell lines already expressing Cas9. Browse the full kinome gRNA library at http://www.addgene.org/pooled-library/broadgpp-human-kinome/ or visit http://www.broadinstitute.org/rnai/public/ for detailed protocols and information.
How to cite: HK2 gRNA (BRDN0001162355) was a gift from John Doench & David Root (Addgene plasmid # 76311 ; http://n2t.net/addgene:76311 ; RRID:Addgene_76311)
