>Addgene plasmid #76311 | HK2 gRNA (BRDN0001162355) | depositor partial sequence | sequence record 143771 | Target Sequence
GCGGACTTCCTCGAGTACAT
