>Addgene plasmid #76311 | HK2 gRNA (BRDN0001162355) | addgene partial sequence | sequence record 185595 | hU6-F
TAGAAAGTAATAATTTCTTGGGTAGTTTGCAGTTTTAAAATTATGTTTTAAAATGGACTATCATATGCTT
ACCGTAACTTGAAAGTATTTCGATTTCTTGGCTTTATATATCTTGTGGAAAGGACGAAACACCGGCGGAC
TTCCTCGAGTACATGTTTTAGAGCTAGAAATAGCAAGTTAAAATAAGGCTAGTCCGTTATCAACTTGAAA
AAGTGGCACCGAGTCGGTGCTTTTTTAAGCTTGGCGTAACTAGATCTTGAGACAAATGGCAGTATTCATC
CACAATTTTAAAAGAAAAGGGGGGATTGGGGGGTACAGTGCAGGGGAAAGAATAGTAGACATAATAGCAA
CAGACATACAAACTAAAGAATTACAAAAACAAATTACAAAAATTCAAAATTTTCGGGTTTATTACAGGGA
CAGCAGAGATCCACTTTGGCGCCGGCTCGAGGGGGCCCGGGTGCAAAGATGGATAAAGTTTTAAACAGAG
AGGAATCTTTGCAGCTAATGGACCTTCTAGGTCTTGAAAGGAGTGGGAATTGGCTCCGGTGCCCGTCAGT
GGGCAGAGCG
